>Addgene plasmid #135901 | D88_Ld_320450 | addgene full sequence | sequence record 274677 | Addgene NGS Result
GACATTGATTATTGACTAGTTATTAATAGTAATCAATTACGGGGTCATTAGTTCATAGCCCATATATGGA
GTTCCGCGTTACATAACTTACGGTAAATGGCCCGCCTGGCTGACCGCCCAACGACCCCCGCCCATTGACG
TCAATAATGACGTATGTTCCCATAGTAACGCCAATAGGGACTTTCCATTGACGTCAATGGGTGGAGTATT
TACGGTAAACTGCCCACTTGGCAGTACATCAAGTGTATCATATGCCAAGTCCGCCCCCTATTGACGTCAA
TGACGGTAAATGGCCCGCCTGGCATTATGCCCAGTACATGACCTTACGGGACTTTCCTACTTGGCAGTAC
ATCTACGTATTAGTCATCGCTATTACCATGGTGATGCGGTTTTGGCAGTACACCAATGGGCGTGGATAGC
GGTTTGACTCACGGGGATTTCCAAGTCTCCACCCCATTGACGTCAATGGGAGTTTGTTTTGGCACCAAAA
TCAACGGGACTTTCCAAAATGTCGTAATAACCCCGCCCCGTTGACGCAAATGGGCGGTAGGCGTGTACGG
TGGGAGGTCTATATAAGCAGAGCTCGTTTAGTGAACCGTCAGATCCTCACTCTCTTCCGCATCGCTGTCT
GCGAGGGCCAGCTGTTGGGCTCGCGGTTGAGGACAAACTCTTCGCGGTCTTTCCAGTACTCTTGGATCGG
AAACCCGTCGGCCTCCGAACGGTACTCCGCCACCGAGGGACCTGAGCGAGTCCGCATCGACCGGATCGGA
AAACCTCTCGAGAAAGGCGTCTAACCAGTCACAGTCGCAAGGTAGGCTGAGCACCGTGGCGGGCGGCAGC
GGGTGGCGGTCGGGGTTGTTTCTGGCGGAGGTGCTGCTGATGATGTAATTAAAGTAGGCGGTCTTGAGAC
GGCGGATGGTCGAGGTGAGGTGTGGCAGGCTTGAGATCCAGCTGTTGGGGTGAGTACTCCCTCTCAAAAG
CGGGCATTACTTCTGCGCTAAGATTGTCAGTTTCCAAAAACGAGGAGGATTTGATATTCACCTGGCCCGA
TCTGGCCATACACTTGAGTGACAATGACATCCACTTTGCCTTTCTCTCCACAGGTGTCCACTCCCAGGTC
CAAGTTTGCCACCATGGAGTTTCAGACCCAGGTACTCATGTCCCTGCTGCTCTGCATGTCTGGTGCGGCC
GCCTCTACCTGGAACTCAACTCCTGAAAAGTATGGCGAGTCTGCAGCTGCGAGCGGAGCCACAGTGTTGC
CGGGTGTGGACCTCGCTCGCAGGGCCGTCTCCCCAAATCAGGAATTTCCAGCGACCTGGTCTGAAGACGA
ACCTCTGTCACCATCCAACCCTAGAGTTTGCTGGCGCGAACACTACTCACTGGATGCTCAAAAGCCGTAT
TACCAAAATATTAAGACAATGGAAGTGACATGGGATATTCCCGAAGGCTTTGTAACCAGATTTCCACGAC
TTTATGCAAGCAACGGCTACCATGTCGACGCGACAGGAGCAGTGTTTCGGTCCTCAACCGCCAGTGAGCC
ACCCGCAAATGGAACCGTCGGGACAACAGTCGCAAAAGAGGCCGGTGTGAAAGCAGTCAGTCTGAAACAG
CGACTGGCCGCCTATGGAGCTGGCGGCGCGCCCGGCAGCCTGCACCACATCCTGGACGCCCAGAAGATGC
TGTGGAACCACAGGGACAGGAACCTGCCTCCTCTGGCCCCTCTGGGCCCCCACCACCATCACCACCATTG
AGTCTAGACACGTGATTAATTAAGGATCCCCCGACCTCGACCTCTGGCTAATAAAGGAAATTTATTTTCA
TTGCAATAGTGTGTTGGAATTTTTTGTGTCTCTCACTCGGAAGGACATATGGGAGGGCAAATCATTTGGT
CGAGATCCCTCGGAGATCTCTAGCTAGAGGATCGATCCCCGCCCCGGACGAACTAAACCTGACTACGACA
TCTCTGCCCCTTCTTCGCGGGGCAGTGCATGTAATCCCTTCAGTTGGTTGGTACAACTTGCCAACTGGGC
CCTGTTCCACATGTGACACGGGGGGGGACCAAACACAAAGGGGTTCTCTGACTGTAGTTGACATCCTTAT
AAATGGATGTGCACATTTGCCAACACTGAGTGGCTTTCATCCTGGAGCAGACTTTGCAGTCTGTGGACTG
CAACACAACATTGCCTTTATGTGTAACTCTTGGCTGAAGCTCTTACACCAATGCTGGGGGACATGTACCT
CCCAGGGGCCCAGGAAGACTACGGGAGGCTACACCAACGTCAATCAGAGGGGCCTGTGTAGCTACCGATA
AGCGGACCCTCAAGAGGGCATTAGCAATAGTGTTTATAAGGCCCCCTTGTTAACCCTAAACGGGTAGCAT
ATGCTTCCCGGGTAGTAGTATATACTATCCAGACTAACCCTAATTCAATAGCATATGTTACCCAACGGGA
AGCATATGCTATCGAATTAGGGTTAGTAAAAGGGTCCTAAGGAACAGCGATATCTCCCACCCCATGAGCT
GTCACGGTTTTATTTACATGGGGTCAGGATTCCACGAGGGTAGTGAACCATTTTAGTCACAAGGGCAGTG
GCTGAAGATCAAGGAGCGGGCAGTGAACTCTCCTGAATCTTCGCCTGCTTCTTCATTCTCCTTCGTTTAG
CTAATAGAATAACTGCTGAGTTGTGAACAGTAAGGTGTATGTGAGGTGCTCGAAAACAAGGTTTCAGGTG
ACGCCCCCAGAATAAAATTTGGACGGGGGGTTCAGTGGTGGCATTGTGCTATGACACCAATATAACCCTC
ACAAACCCCTTGGGCAATAAATACTAGTGTAGGAATGAAACATTCTGAATATCTTTAACAATAGAAATCC
ATGGGGTGGGGACAAGCCGTAAAGACTGGATGTCCATCTCACACGAATTTATGGCTATGGGCAACACATA
ATCCTAGTGCAATATGATACTGGGGTTATTAAGATGTGTCCCAGGCAGGGACCAAGACAGGTGAACCATG
TTGTTACACTCTATTTGTAACAAGGGGAAAGAGAGTGGACGCCGACAGCAGCGGACTCCACTGGTTGTCT
CTAACACCCCCGAAAATTAAACGGGGCTCCACGCCAATGGGGCCCATAAACAAAGACAAGTGGCCACTCT
TTTTTTTGAAATTGTGGAGTGGGGGCACGCGTCAGCCCCCACACGCCGCCCTGCGGTTTTGGACTGTAAA
ATAAGGGTGTAATAACTTGGCTGATTGTAACCCCGCTAACCACTGCGGTCAAACCACTTGCCCACAAAAC
CACTAATGGCACCCCGGGGAATACCTGCATAAGTAGGTGGGCGGGCCAAGATAGGGGCGCGATTGCTGCG
ATCTGGAGGACAAATTACACACACTTGCGCCTGAGCGCCAAGCACAGGGTTGTTGGTCCTCATATTCACG
AGGTCGCTGAGAGCACGGTGGGCTAATGTTGCCATGGGTAGCATATACTACCCAAATATCTGGATAGCAT
ATGCTATCCTAATCTATATCTGGGTAGCATAGGCTATCCTAATCTATATCTGGGTAGCATATGCTATCCT
AATCTATATCTGGGTAGTATATGCTATCCTAATTTATATCTGGGTAGCATAGGCTATCCTAATCTATATC
TGGGTAGCATATGCTATCCTAATCTATATCTGGGTAGTATATGCTATCCTAATCTGTATCCGGGTAGCAT
ATGCTATCCTAATAGAGATTAGGGTAGTATATGCTATCCTAATTTATATCTGGGTAGCATATACTACCCA
AATATCTGGATAGCATATGCTATCCTAATCTATATCTGGGTAGCATATGCTATCCTAATCTATATCTGGG
TAGCATAGGCTATCCTAATCTATATCTGGGTAGCATATGCTATCCTAATCTATATCTGGGTAGTATATGC
TATCCTAATTTATATCTGGGTAGCATAGGCTATCCTAATCTATATCTGGGTAGCATATGCTATCCTAATC
TATATCTGGGTAGTATATGCTATCCTAATCTGTATCCGGGTAGCATATGCTATCCTCATGATAAGCTGTC
AAACATGAGAATTTTCTTGAAGACGAAAGGGCCTCGTGATACGCCTATTTTTATAGGTTAATGTCATGAT
AATAATGGTTTCTTAGACGTCAGGTGGCACTTTTCGGGGAAATGTGCGCGGAACCCCTATTTGTTTATTT
TTCTAAATACATTCAAATATGTATCCGCTCATGAGACAATAACCCTGATAAATGCTTCAATAATATTGAA
AAAGGAAGAGTATGAGTATTCAACATTTCCGTGTCGCCCTTATTCCCTTTTTTGCGGCATTTTGCCTTCC
TGTTTTTGCTCACCCAGAAACGCTGGTGAAAGTAAAAGATGCTGAAGATCAGTTGGGTGCACGAGTGGGT
TACATCGAACTGGATCTCAACAGCGGTAAGATCCTTGAGAGTTTTCGCCCCGAAGAACGTTTTCCAATGA
TGAGCACTTTTAAAGTTCTGCTATGTGGCGCGGTATTATCCCGTGTTGACGCCGGGCAAGAGCAACTCGG
TCGCCGCATACACTATTCTCAGAATGACTTGGTTGAGTACTCACCAGTCACAGAAAAGCATCTTACGGAT
GGCATGACAGTAAGAGAATTATGCAGTGCTGCCATAACCATGAGTGATAACACTGCGGCCAACTTACTTC
TGACAACGATCGGAGGACCGAAGGAGCTAACCGCTTTTTTGCACAACATGGGGGATCATGTAACTCGCCT
TGATCGTTGGGAACCGGAGCTGAATGAAGCCATACCAAACGACGAGCGTGACACCACGATGCCTGCAGCA
ATGGCAACAACGTTGCGCAAACTATTAACTGGCGAACTACTTACTCTAGCTTCCCGGCAACAATTAATAG
ACTGGATGGAGGCGGATAAAGTTGCAGGACCACTTCTGCGCTCGGCCCTTCCGGCTGGCTGGTTTATTGC
TGATAAATCTGGAGCCGGTGAGCGTGGGTCTCGCGGTATCATTGCAGCACTGGGGCCAGATGGTAAGCCC
TCCCGTATCGTAGTTATCTACACGACGGGGAGTCAGGCAACTATGGATGAACGAAATAGACAGATCGCTG
AGATAGGTGCCTCACTGATTAAGCATTGGTAACTGTCAGACCAAGTTTACTCATATATACTTTAGATTGA
TTTAAAACTTCATTTTTAATTTAAAAGGATCTAGGTGAAGATCCTTTTTGATAATCTCATGACCAAAATC
CCTTAACGTGAGTTTTCGTTCCACTGAGCGTCAGACCCCGTAGAAAAGATCAAAGGATCTTCTTGAGATC
CTTTTTTTCTGCGCGTAATCTGCTGCTTGCAAACAAAAAAACCACCGCTACCAGCGGTGGTTTGTTTGCC
GGATCAAGAGCTACCAACTCTTTTTCCGAAGGTAACTGGCTTCAGCAGAGCGCAGATACCAAATACTGTT
CTTCTAGTGTAGCCGTAGTTAGGCCACCACTTCAAGAACTCTGTAGCACCGCCTACATACCTCGCTCTGC
TAATCCTGTTACCAGTGGCTGCTGCCAGTGGCGATAAGTCGTGTCTTACCGGGTTGGACTCAAGACGATA
GTTACCGGATAAGGCGCAGCGGTCGGGCTGAACGGGGGGTTCGTGCACACAGCCCAGCTTGGAGCGAACG
ACCTACACCGAACTGAGATACCTACAGCGTGAGCTATGAGAAAGCGCCACGCTTCCCGAAGGGAGAAAGG
CGGACAGGTATCCGGTAAGCGGCAGGGTCGGAACAGGAGAGCGCACGAGGGAGCTTCCAGGGGGAAACGC
CTGGTATCTTTATAGTCCTGTCGGGTTTCGCCACCTCTGACTTGAGCGTCGATTTTTGTGATGCTCGTCA
GGGGGGCGGAGCCTATGGAAAAACGCCAGCAACGCGGCCTTTTTACGGTTCCTGGCCTTTTGCTGGCCTT
TTGCTCACATGTTCTTTCCTGCGTTATCCCCTGATTCTGTGGATAACCGTATTACCGCCTTTGAGTGAGC
TGATACCGCTCGCCGCAGCCGAACGACCGAGCGCAGCGAGTCAGTGAGCGAGGAAGCGGAAGAGCGCCCA
ATACGCAAACCGCCTCTCCCCGCGCGTTGGCCGATTCATTAATGCAGCTGGCACGACAGGTTTCCCGACT
GGAAAGCGGGCAGTGAGCGCAACGCAATTAATGTGAGTTAGCTCACTCATTAGGCACCCCAGGCTTTACA
CTTTATGCTTCCGGCTCGTATGTTGTGTGGAATTGTGAGCGGATAACAATTTCACACAGGAAACAGCTAT
GACCATGATTACGCCAAGCTCTAGCTAGAGGTCGACCAATTCTCATGTTTGACAGCTTATCATCGCAGAT
CCGGGCAACGTTGTTGCCATTGCTGCAGGCGCAGAACTGGTAGGTATGGAAGATCTATACATTGAATCAA
TATTGGCAATTAGCCATATTAGTCATTGGTTATATAGCATAAATCAATATTGGCTATTGGCCATTGCATA
CGTTGTATCTATATCATAATATGTACATTTATATTGGCTCATGTCCAATATGACCGCCATGTT
Features (pLannotate 1.2.2; 17 found; start..end, strand, type, name):
      1..380     +  enhancer       CMV enhancer: human cytomegalovirus immediate early enhancer
    382..581     +  promoter       CMV promoter: human cytomegalovirus (CMV) immediate early promoter
    649..687     +  misc_feature   Ad SA (fragment): adenovirus major late transcript splice acceptor (Friedrich and Soriano, 1991)
    720..929     -  CDS            PTP (fragment): TERM_ADE02 - Experimental evidence at protein level: Swiss-Prot protein existence level 1. Protein covalently bound to the viral DNA that acts as a primer for viral genomic replication by DNA strand displacement. Assembles on the viral origin of replication in an initiation complex with viral polymerase, DBP, host NFIA and host POU2F1/OCT1. During initiation, the polymerase covalently couples the first dCTP with Ser- 580 of pTP. The terminal protein stimulates the template activity over 20 fold compared to protein-free templates. Neo-synthesized viral genomes are linked to two preterminal prot
    960..1049    +  intron         chimeric intron (fragment): chimera between introns from adenovirus and immunoglobulin heavy chain genes
   1068..1114    +  CDS            IgH signal sequence (fragment): signal sequence from the mouse immunoglobulin heavy chain variable region
   1800..1855    +  polyA_signal   β-globin poly(A) signal: rabbit β-globin polyadenylation signal (Gil and Proudfoot, 1987)
   2369..4050    -  rep_origin     oriP (fragment): Epstein-Barr virus oriP replication origin (Yates et al., 2000)
   4177..4281    +  promoter       AmpR promoter: bla
   4282..5142    +  CDS            AmpR: β-lactamase; bla; confers resistance to ampicillin, carbenicillin, and related antibiotics
   5313..5901    +  rep_origin     ori: high-copy-number ColE1/pMB1/pBR322/pUC origin of replication
   6084..6176    +  CDS            lacI (fragment): lac repressor; lacI; The lac repressor binds to the lac operator to inhibit transcription in E. coli. This inhibition can be relieved by adding lactose or isopropyl-β-D-thiogalactopyranoside (IPTG).
   6189..6210    +  protein_bind   CAP binding site: CAP binding activates transcription in the presence of cAMP. E. coli catabolite activator protein
   6225..6255    +  promoter       lac promoter: promoter for the E. coli lac operon
   6263..6279    +  protein_bind   lac operator: The lac repressor binds to the lac operator to inhibit transcription in E. coli. This inhibition can be relieved by adding lactose or isopropyl-β-D-thiogalactopyranoside (IPTG). lac repressor encoded by lacI
   6349..6365    +  promoter       tet promoter (fragment): E. coli promoter for tetracycline efflux protein gene
   6375..6400    -  CDS            bla(M) (fragment): β-lactamase lacking the signal sequence; bla(M); allows cytosolic expression of β-lactamase
