[The description below was written by a language model from this plasmid's Addgene catalogue record and pLannotate feature annotations shown in this document.]
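Description:
D88_Ld_320450 is a mammalian expression plasmid built on the pTT3 backbone and designed to produce a soluble, secreted ectodomain of a Leishmania donovani protein in mammalian cells. It is propagated in E. coli through a high-copy ColE1/pUC-type origin with ampicillin selection (AmpR under its own bla promoter). It also carries a fragment of the Epstein-Barr virus oriP, an element that supports episomal maintenance in cells supplying EBNA1 and so suits transient expression. Short remnants of lac regulatory sequences (lacI fragment, CAP site, lac promoter and operator) and small tet promoter and bla fragments appear to be backbone leftovers rather than functional parts.

The expression cassette is driven by the human CMV immediate early enhancer and promoter, followed by adenovirus-derived leader and splice elements and a chimeric intron fragment, which generally improve transcript processing and expression. The annotated adenoviral PTP "CDS" fragment on the opposite strand most likely reflects this adenoviral leader region rather than an intended coding sequence. A fragment of the mouse immunoglobulin heavy chain signal sequence follows, directing the product into the secretory pathway, and the cassette ends with the rabbit β-globin polyadenylation signal.

The insert itself is not annotated in the feature table, but it should lie in the unannotated stretch between the signal sequence and the poly(A) signal. The catalogue describes it as a 441 bp segment encoding a putative protein of unknown function (DUF1279; LDPBK_320450), with a C-terminal biotinylation sequence and His tag. These tags typically allow purification and capture on streptavidin. The plasmid belongs to a set of constructs used in a systematic study of L. donovani cell surface and secreted proteins.
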