Addgene plasmid #135901: D88_Ld_320450
Purpose: Expression of Leishmania donovani ectodomain in mammalian cells
Depositing lab: Gavin Wright. Depositing organization: Wellcome Sanger Institute. Publication: Systematic identification of genes encoding cell surface and secreted proteins that are essential for in vitro growth and infection in Leishmania donovani. Roberts AJ, Ong HB, Clare S, Brandt C, Harcourt K, Franssen SU, Cotton JA, Muller-Sienerth N, Wright GJ. PLoS Pathog. 2022 Feb 24;18(2):e1010364. doi: 10.1371/journal.ppat.1010364. eCollection 2022 Feb. PubMed 35202447.
Backbone
  Vector backbone: pTT3
  Backbone manufacturer: Yves Durocher, NRC
  Backbone size w/o insert (bp): 6132
  Vector type: Mammalian Expression
Growth in bacteria
  Bacterial resistance: Ampicillin, 100 μg/mL
  Growth temperature: 37°C
  Growth strain: DH5alpha
  Copy number: High Copy
Gene/Insert
  Gene/Insert name: Protein of unknown function (DUF1279), putative (alt name: LDPBK_320450)
  Species: Leishmania donovani
  Insert size (bp): 441
  Tag / fusion protein: biotinylation sequence and His tag (C terminal on insert)
  Cloning method: Unknown
Terms and licenses: Academic/Nonprofit Terms; Industry Terms: Not Available to Industry
How to cite: D88_Ld_320450 was a gift from Gavin Wright (Addgene plasmid # 135901 ; http://n2t.net/addgene:135901 ; RRID:Addgene_135901)
